>Addgene plasmid #132729 | pYZ_3WJrep_N24_trigger | addgene full sequence | sequence record 261734 | Addgene NGS Result
GGGACACTAACCATATAGTTAGTGTGCGTAAAGTGATAGGAGTAATAGCATAACCCCTTGGGGCCTCTAA
ACGGGTCTTGAGGGGTTTTTTGCTGAAAGGAGGAACTATATCCGGATATCCCGCAAGAGGCCCGGCAGTA
CCGGCATAACCAAGCCTATGCCTACAGCATCCAGGGTGACGGTGCCGAGGATGACGATGAGCGCATTGTT
AGATTTCATACACGGTGCCTGACTGCGTTAGCAATTTAACTGTGATAAACTACCGCATTAAAGCTTATCG
ATGATAAGCTGTCAAACATGAGAATTCTTGAAGACGAAAGGGCCTCGTGATACGCCTATTTTTATAGGTT
AATGTCATGATAATAATGGTTTCTTAGACGTCAGGTGGCACTTTTCGGGGAAATGTGCGCGGAACCCCTA
TTTGTTTATTTTTCTAAATACATTCAAATATGTATCCGCTCATGAGACAATAACCCTGATAAATGCTTCA
ATAATATTGAAAAAGGAAGAGTATGAGTATTCAACATTTCCGTGTCGCCCTTATTCCCTTTTTTGCGGCA
TTTTGCCTTCCTGTTTTTGCTCACCCAGAAACGCTGGTGAAAGTAAAAGATGCTGAAGATCAGTTGGGTG
CACGAGTGGGTTACATCGAACTGGATCTCAACAGCGGTAAGATCCTTGAGAGTTTTCGCCCCGAAGAACG
TTTTCCAATGATGAGCACTTTTAAAGTTCTGCTATGTGGCGCGGTATTATCCCGTGTTGACGCCGGGCAA
GAGCAACTCGGTCGCCGCATACACTATTCTCAGAATGACTTGGTTGAGTACTCACCAGTCACAGAAAAGC
ATCTTACGGATGGCATGACAGTAAGAGAATTATGCAGTGCTGCCATAACCATGAGTGATAACACTGCGGC
CAACTTACTTCTGACAACGATCGGAGGACCGAAGGAGCTAACCGCTTTTTTGCACAACATGGGGGATCAT
GTAACTCGCCTTGATCGTTGGGAACCGGAGCTGAATGAAGCCATACCAAACGACGAGCGTGACACCACGA
TGCCTGCAGCAATGGCAACAACGTTGCGCAAACTATTAACTGGCGAACTACTTACTCTAGCTTCCCGGCA
ACAATTAATAGACTGGATGGAGGCGGATAAAGTTGCAGGACCACTTCTGCGCTCGGCCCTTCCGGCTGGC
TGGTTTATTGCTGATAAATCTGGAGCCGGTGAGCGTGGGTCTCGCGGTATCATTGCAGCACTGGGGCCAG
ATGGTAAGCCCTCCCGTATCGTAGTTATCTACACGACGGGGAGTCAGGCAACTATGGATGAACGAAATAG
ACAGATCGCTGAGATAGGTGCCTCACTGATTAAGCATTGGTAACTGTCAGACCAAGTTTACTCATATATA
CTTTAGATTGATTTAAAACTTCATTTTTAATTTAAAAGGATCTAGGTGAAGATCCTTTTTGATAATCTCA
TGACCAAAATCCCTTAACGTGAGTTTTCGTTCCACTGAGCGTCAGACCCCGTAGAAAAGATCAAAGGATC
TTCTTGAGATCCTTTTTTTCTGCGCGTAATCTGCTGCTTGCAAACAAAAAAACCACCGCTACCAGCGGTG
GTTTGTTTGCCGGATCAAGAGCTACCAACTCTTTTTCCGAAGGTAACTGGCTTCAGCAGAGCGCAGATAC
CAAATACTGTCCTTCTAGTGTAGCCGTAGTTAGGCCACCACTTCAAGAACTCTGTAGCACCGCCTACATA
CCTCGCTCTGCTAATCCTGTTACCAGTGGCTGCTGCCAGTGGCGATAAGTCGTGTCTTACCGGGTTGGAC
TCAAGACGATAGTTACCGGATAAGGCGCAGCGGTCGGGCTGAACGGGGGGTTCGTGCACACAGCCCAGCT
TGGAGCGAACGACCTACACCGAACTGAGATACCTACAGCGTGAGCTATGAGAAAGCGCCACGCTTCCCGA
AGGGAGAAAGGCGGACAGGTATCCGGTAAGCGGCAGGGTCGGAACAGGAGAGCGCACGAGGGAGCTTCCA
GGGGGAAACGCCTGGTATCTTTATAGTCCTGTCGGGTTTCGCCACCTCTGACTTGAGCGTCGATTTTTGT
GATGCTCGTCAGGGGGGCGGAGCCTATGGAAAAACGCCAGCAACGCGGCCTTTTTACGGTTCCTGGCCTT
TTGCTGGCCTTTTGCTCACATGTTCTTTCCTGCGTTATCCCCTGATTCTGTGGATAACCGTATTACCGCC
TTTGAGTGAGCTGATACCGCTCGCCGCAGCCGAACGACCGAGCGCAGCGAGTCAGTGAGCGAGGAAGCGG
AAGAGCGCCTGATGCGGTATTTTCTCCTTACGCATCTGTGCGGTATTTCACACCGCAATGGTGCACTCTC
AGTACAATCTGCTCTGATGCCGCATAGTTAAGCCAGTATACACTCCGCTATCGCTACGTGACTGGGTCAT
GGCTGCGCCCCGACACCCGCCAACACCCGCTGACGCGCCCTGACGGGCTTGTCTGCTCCCGGCATCCGCT
TACAGACAAGCTGTGACCGTCTCCGGGAGCTGCATGTGTCAGAGGTTTTCACCGTCATCACCGAAACGCG
CGAGGCAGCTGCGGTAAAGCTCATCAGCGTGGTCGTGAAGCGATTCACAGATGTCTGCCTGTTCATCCGC
GTCCAGCTCGTTGAGTTTCTCCAGAAGCGTTAATGTCTGGCTTCTGATAAAGCGGGCCATGTTAAGGGCG
GTTTTTTCCTGTTTGGTCACTGATGCCTCCGTGTAAGGGGGATTTCTGTTCATGGGGGTAATGATACCGA
TGAAACGAGAGAGGATGCTCACGATACGGGTTACTGATGATGAACATGCCCGGTTACTGGAACGTTGTGA
GGGTAAACAACTGGCGGTATGGATGCGGCGGGACCAGAGAAAAATCACTCAGGGTCAATGCCAGCGCTTC
GTTAATACAGATGTAGGTGTTCCACAGGGTAGCCAGCAGCATCCTGCGATGCAGATCCGGAACATAATGG
TGCAGGGCGCTGACTTCCGCGTTTCCAGACTTTACGAAACACGGAAACCGAAGACCATTCATGTTGTTGC
TCAGGTCGCAGACGTTTTGCAGCAGCAGTCGCTTCACGTTCGCTCGCGTATCGGTGATTCATTCTGCTAA
CCAGTAAGGCAACCCCGCCAGCCTAGCCGGGTCCTCAACGACAGGAGCACGATCATGCGCACCCGTGGCC
AGGACCCAACGCTGCCCGAGATGCGCCGCGTGCGGCTGCTGGAGATGGCGGACGCGATGGATATGTTCTG
CCAAGGGTTGGTTTGCGCATTCACAGTTCTCCGCAAGAATTGATTGGCTCCAATTCTTGGAGTGGTGAAT
CCGTTAGCGAGGTGCCGCCGGCTTCCATTCAGGTCGAGGTGGCCCGGCTCCATGCACCGCGACGCAACGC
GGGGAGGCAGACAAGGTATAGGGCGGCGCCTACAATCCATGCCAACCCGTTCCATGTGCTCGCCGAGGCG
GCATAAATCGCCGTGACGATCAGCGGTCCAATGATCGAAGTTAGGCTGGTAAGAGCCGCGAGCGATCCTT
GAAGCTGTCCCTGATGGTCGTCATCTACCTGCCTGGACAGCATGGCCTGCAACGCGGGCATCCCGATGCC
GCCGGAAGCGAGAAGAATCATAATGGGGAAGGCCATCCAGCCTCGCGTCGCGAACGCCAGCAAGACGTAG
CCCAGCGCGTCGGCCGCCATGCCGGCGATAATGGCCTGCTTCTCGCCGAAACGTTTGGTGGCGGGACCAG
TGACGAAGGCTTGAGCGAGGGCGTGCAAGATTCCGAATACCGCAAGCGACAGGCCGATCATCGTCGCGCT
CCAGCGAAAGCGGTCCTCGCCGAAAATGACCCAGAGCGCTGCCGGCACCTGTCCTACGAGTTGCATGATA
AAGAAGACAGTCATAAGTGCGGCGACGATAGTCATGCCCCGCGCCCACCGGAAGGAGCTGACTGGGTTGA
AGGCTCTCAAGGGCATCGGTCGAGATCCCGGTGCCTAATGAGTGAGCTAACTTACATTAATTGCGTTGCG
CTCACTGCCCGCTTTCCAGTCGGGAAACCTGTCGTGCCAGCTGCATTAATGAATCGGCCAACGCGCGGGG
AGAGGCGGTTTGCGTATTGGGCGCCAGGGTGGTTTTTCTTTTCACCAGTGAGACGGGCAACAGCTGATTG
CCCTTCACCGCCTGGCCCTGAGAGAGTTGCAGCAAGCGGTCCACGCTGGTTTGCCCCAGCAGGCGAAAAT
CCTGTTTGATGGTGGTTAACGGCGGGATATAACATGAGCTGTCTTCGGTATCGTCGTATCCCACTACCGA
GATATCCGCACCAACGCGCAGCCCGGACTCGGTAATGGCGCGCATTGCGCCCAGCGCCATCTGATCGTTG
GCAACCAGCATCGCAGTGGGAACGATGCCCTCATTCAGCATTTGCATGGTTTGTTGAAAACCGGACATGG
CACTCCAGTCGCCTTCCCGTTCCGCTATCGGCTGAATTTGATTGCGAGTGAGATATTTATGCCAGCCAGC
CAGACGCAGACGCGCCGAGACAGAACTTAATGGGCCCGCTAACAGCGCGATTTGCTGGTGACCCAATGCG
ACCAGATGCTCCACGCCCAGTCGCGTACCGTCTTCATGGGAGAAAATAATACTGTTGATGGGTGTCTGGT
CAGAGACATCAAGAAATAACGCCGGAACATTAGTGCAGGCAGCTTCCACAGCAATGGCATCCTGGTCATC
CAGCGGATAGTTAATGATCAGCCCACTGACGCGTTGCGCGAGAAGATTGTGCACCGCCGCTTTACAGGCT
TCGACGCCGCTTCGTTCTACCATCGACACCACCACGCTGGCACCCAGTTGATCGGCGCGAGATTTAATCG
CCGCGACAATTTGCGACGGCGCGTGCAGGGCCAGACTGGAGGTGGCAACGCCAATCAGCAACGACTGTTT
GCCCGCCAGTTGTTGTGCCACGCGGTTGGGAATGTAATTCAGCTCCGCCATCGCCGCTTCCACTTTTTCC
CGCGTTTTCGCAGAAACGTGGCTGGCCTGGTTCACCACGCGGGAAACGGTCTGATAAGAGACACCGGCAT
ACTCTGCGACATCGTATAACGTTACTGGTTTCACATTCACCACCCTGAATTGACTCTCTTCCGGGCGCTA
TCATGCCATACCGCGAAAGGTTTTGCGCCATTCGATGGTGTCCGGGATCTCGACGCTCTCCCTTATGCGA
CTCCTGCATTAGGAAGCAGCCCAGTAGTAGGTTGAGGCCGTTGAGCACCGCCGCCGCAAGGAATGGTGCA
TGCAAGGAGATGGCGCCCAACAGTCCCCCGGCCACGGGGCCTGCCACCATACCCACGCCGAAACAAGCGC
TCATGAGCCCGAAGTGGCGAGCCCGATCTTCCCCATCGGTGATGTCGGCGATATAGGCGCCAGCAACCGC
ACCTGTGGCGCCGGTGATGCCGGCCACGATGCGTCCGGCGTAGAGGATCGAGATCTCGGCCGGGTTTAGA
AATCTGAAGCTCTAGAGAGCGCTAATACGACTCACTATA
Features (pLannotate 1.2.2; 15 found; start..end, strand, type, name):
     46..92      +  terminator     T7 terminator: transcription terminator for bacteriophage T7 RNA polymerase
    115..219     -  CDS            TcR (fragment): tetracycline efflux protein; tet; confers resistance to tetracycline
    267..295     -  promoter       tet promoter: E. coli promoter for tetracycline efflux protein gene
    408..512     +  promoter       AmpR promoter: bla
    513..1373    +  CDS            AmpR: β-lactamase; bla; confers resistance to ampicillin, carbenicillin, and related antibiotics
   1544..2132    +  rep_origin     ori: high-copy-number ColE1/pMB1/pBR322/pUC origin of replication
   2318..2457    -  misc_feature   bom: basis of mobility region from pBR322
   2559..2750    -  CDS            rop: Rop protein, which maintains plasmids at low copy number; rop
   2767..3147    +  CDS            YPB1_ECOLX: Protein predicted: Swiss-Prot protein existence level 4. From Escherichia coli.
   3389..4013    -  CDS            TcR (fragment): tetracycline efflux protein; tet; confers resistance to tetracycline
   4028..4049    -  protein_bind   CAP binding site: CAP binding activates transcription in the presence of cAMP. E. coli catabolite activator protein
   4062..5144    -  CDS            lacI: lac repressor; lacI; The lac repressor binds to the lac operator to inhibit transcription in E. coli. This inhibition can be relieved by adding lactose or isopropyl-β-D-thiogalactopyranoside (IPTG).
   5145..5222    -  promoter       lacI promoter: lacI
   5230..5509    -  CDS            TcR (fragment): tetracycline efflux protein; tet; confers resistance to tetracycline
   5553..2       +  promoter       T7 promoter (across the origin): promoter for bacteriophage T7 RNA polymerase
