[The description below was written by a language model from this plasmid's Addgene catalogue record and pLannotate feature annotations shown in this document.]
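Description:
pYZ_3WJrep_N24_trigger is a bacterial expression plasmid built on the pET15b backbone that produces a short synthetic regulatory RNA rather than a protein. The sequenced record is 5,569 nt. It carries the usual pBR322-derived maintenance elements of the pET series: a ColE1/pMB1-type origin with the adjacent bom (basis of mobility) region and the rop gene, plus the AmpR β-lactamase gene under its own promoter for ampicillin selection. The catalogue lists the plasmid as high copy, although rop is normally associated with copy-number restraint. Several tetracycline-resistance fragments and the tet promoter are annotated, but these are non-functional remnants of the pBR322 ancestry, not a usable marker. A lacI gene with its promoter is also present and encodes the lac repressor. No lac operator is annotated next to the T7 promoter, so the record does not show whether transcription of the insert is itself operator-controlled.

The payload is a 45 bp synthetic insert, 3WJ_N24_trigger, introduced by Gibson assembly. The insert is not annotated as a feature, but a T7 promoter spans the sequence origin and a T7 terminator begins about 45 nt downstream, which leaves a gap matching the insert size. T7 RNA polymerase therefore transcribes a compact, defined trigger RNA. No ribosome binding site, tag or coding sequence is annotated in this unit, as expected for a non-coding transcript. According to the record, this is the trigger for three-way-junction (3WJ) repressor number 24, one of a library of de novo-designed translation-repressing riboregulators. It is presumably used in a T7 polymerase-expressing E. coli host together with a separate plasmid carrying the cognate 3WJ repressor switch and reporter. There the trigger RNA base-pairs with the switch to shut off translation, which allows testing of repression, orthogonality and multi-input RNA logic.
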