Addgene plasmid #132729: pYZ_3WJrep_N24_trigger
Purpose: T7 RNAP-driven expression of 3WJ repressor index 24 trigger RNA
Depositing lab: Alexander Green & Peng Yin. Depositing organization: Arizona State University. Publication: De novo-designed translation-repressing riboregulators for multi-input cellular logic. Kim J, Zhou Y, Carlson PD, Teichmann M, Chaudhary S, Simmel FC, Silver PA, Collins JJ, Lucks JB, Yin P, Green AA. Nat Chem Biol. 2019 Dec;15(12):1173-1182. doi: 10.1038/s41589-019-0388-1. Epub 2019 Nov 4. PubMed 31686032.
Backbone
  Vector backbone: pET15b
  Backbone size w/o insert (bp): 5527
  Vector type: Bacterial Expression
Growth in bacteria
  Bacterial resistance: Ampicillin, 100 μg/mL
  Growth temperature: 37°C
  Growth strain: DH5alpha
  Copy number: High Copy
Gene/Insert
  Gene/Insert name: 3WJ_N24_trigger
  Species: Synthetic
  Insert size (bp): 45
  Cloning method: Gibson Cloning
  Sequencing primers: 5′ CCTGCCACCATACCCACGC
Terms and licenses: Academic/Nonprofit Terms; Industry Terms: Not Available to Industry
Depositor comments: Please visit https://www.biorxiv.org/content/10.1101/501783v1 for bioRxiv preprint.
How to cite: pYZ_3WJrep_N24_trigger was a gift from Alexander Green & Peng Yin (Addgene plasmid # 132729 ; http://n2t.net/addgene:132729 ; RRID:Addgene_132729)
