>Addgene plasmid #132729 | pYZ_3WJrep_N24_trigger | depositor partial sequence | sequence record 255212 | 3WJ repressor trigger N24
GGGACACTAACCATATAGTTAGTGTGCGTAAAGTGATAGGAGTAA
